Addgene plasmid #230327: AiP14238 - pAAV-AiE1116m-minBG-SYFP2-P2A-3XFLAG-10aa-H2B-WPRE3-BGHpA (Alias: CN4238)
Purpose: AiE1116m is an enhancer sequence, designed to drive AAV-mediated transgene expression in specific populations of brain cells
Depositing lab: Allen Institute for Brain Science & Boaz Levi. Depositing organization: Allen Institute. Publication: A suite of enhancer AAVs and transgenic mouse lines for genetic access to cortical cell types. Ben-Simon Y, Hooper M, Narayan S, Daigle TL, Dwivedi D, Way SW, Oster A, Stafford DA, Mich JK, Taormina MJ, Martinez RA, Opitz-Araya X, Roth JR, Alexander JR, Allen S, Amster A, Arbuckle J, Ayala A, Baker PM, Bakken TE, Barcelli T, Barta S, Bendrick J, Bertagnolli D, Bielstein C, Bishwakarma P, Bowlus J, Boyer G, Brouner K, Casian B, Casper T, Chakka AB, Chakrabarty R, Chance RK, Chavan S, Clark M, Colbert K, Collman F, Daniel S, Departee M, DiValentin P, Donadio N, Dotson N, Egdorf T, Fliss T, Gabitto M, Garcia J, Gary A, Gasperini M, Gloe J, Goldy J, Gore BB, Graybuck L, Greisman N, Haeseleer F, Halterman C, Haradon Z, Hastings SD, Helback O, Ho W, Hockemeyer D, Huang C, Huff S, Hunker A, Johansen N, Jones D, Juneau Z, Kalmbach B, Kannan M, Khem S, Kussick E, Kutsal R, Larsen R, Lee C, Lee AY, Leibly M, Lenz GH, Li S, Liang E, Lusk N, Madigan Z, Malloy J, Malone J, McCue R, Melchor J, Mollenkopf T, Moosman S, Morin E, Newman D, Ng L, Ngo K, Omstead V, Otto S, Oyama A, Pena N, Pham T, Phillips E, Pom CA, Potekhina L, Ransford S, Ray PL, Rette D, Reynoldson C, Rimorin C, Rocha D, Ruiz A, Sanchez REA, Sawyer L, Sedeno-Cortes A, Sevigny JP, Shapovalova N, Shepard N, Shulga L, Sigler AR, Siverts L, Soliman S, Somasundaram S, Staats B, Stewart K, Szelenyi E, Tieu M, Trader C, Tran A, van Velthoven CTJ, Walker M, Wang Y, Weed N, Wirthlin M, Wood T, Wynalda B, Yao Z, Zhou T, Ariza J, Dee N, Reding M, Ronellenfitch K, Mufti S, Sunkin SM, Smith KA, Esposito L, Waters J, Thyagarajan B, Yao S, Lein ES, Zeng H, Levi BP, Ngai J, Ting JT, Tasic B. Cell. 2025 May 16:S0092-8674(25)00513-6. doi: 10.1016/j.cell.2025.05.002. PubMed 40403729.
Backbone
  Vector backbone: pAAV2
  Vector type: AAV
Growth in bacteria
  Bacterial resistance: Ampicillin, 100 μg/mL
  Growth temperature: 37°C
  Growth strain: NEB Stable
  Copy number: High Copy
Gene/Insert
  Gene/Insert name: SYFP2-P2A-3XFLAG-10aa-H2B
  Species: Synthetic
  Promoter: minBG
  Cloning method: Gibson Cloning
Terms and licenses: Academic/Nonprofit Terms; Industry Terms: Not Available to Industry
How to cite: AiP14238 - pAAV-AiE1116m-minBG-SYFP2-P2A-3XFLAG-10aa-H2B-WPRE3-BGHpA (Alias: CN4238) was a gift from Allen Institute for Brain Science & Boaz Levi (Addgene plasmid # 230327 ; http://n2t.net/addgene:230327 ; RRID:Addgene_230327)
