[The description below was written by a language model from this plasmid's Addgene catalogue record and pLannotate feature annotations shown in this document.]
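Description:
AiP14238 (alias CN4238) is an AAV transfer plasmid built on a pAAV2 backbone, 5,540 nt in the sequenced record, intended for packaging a recombinant adeno-associated virus genome that reports enhancer activity in the brain. It is maintained in bacteria through a high-copy ColE1/pUC-type origin and selected with ampicillin via the β-lactamase gene and its own promoter; an f1 phage origin is also present. The expression cassette sits between AAV2 inverted terminal repeats, which supply the signals for genome replication and encapsidation. The annotation detects the left ITR only as short fragments and the right one as a full element. Short N15 phage telR/telL sequences are annotated just outside each ITR, though the record does not explain their role.

The payload is driven by AiE1116m, an enhancer sequence designed to direct transgene expression in specific populations of brain cells, placed upstream of the minimal beta-globin promoter (minBG). Neither element is annotated in the feature table, but they presumably occupy the unannotated stretch between the left ITR and the reporter. A minimal promoter of this kind gives little expression on its own, so cell-type specificity depends on the enhancer. The open reading frame encodes the monomeric yellow fluorescent protein SYFP2, followed by a P2A self-cleaving peptide and a 3xFLAG tag joined by a ten-residue linker to human histone H2B. One transcript therefore yields a cytoplasmic fluorescent label and a separate epitope-tagged nuclear marker, which could aid nuclear identification or isolation. A shortened WPRE (WPRE3) enhances transcript expression while saving packaging space, and the bovine growth hormone polyadenylation signal terminates the message. The construct belongs to a suite of enhancer AAVs for genetic access to cortical cell types.
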