Features (pLannotate 1.2.2; 20 found; start..end, strand, type, name):
    150..738     +  rep_origin     ori: high-copy-number ColE1/pMB1/pBR322/pUC origin of replication
    795..822     +  misc_feature   telR: telR; telomeric sequence from coliphage N15
    823..850     +  misc_feature   telL: telL; telomeric sequence from coliphage N15
    868..895     +  repeat_region  AAV2 ITR (fragment): inverted terminal repeat of adeno-associated virus serotype 2 inverted
    924..951     +  repeat_region  AAV2 ITR (fragment): inverted terminal repeat of adeno-associated virus serotype 2 inverted
   1755..2471    +  CDS            SYFP2: SYFP2 is a basic (constitutively fluorescent) yellow fluorescent protein published in 2006, derived from Aequorea victoria. It is reported to be a very rapidly-maturing monomer with moderate acid sensitivity.
   2550..2615    +  CDS            3xFLAG: three tandem FLAG® epitope tags, followed by an enterokinase cleavage site
   2646..3023    +  CDS            H2B: human histone H2B; HIST1H2BJ
   3057..3214    +  misc_feature   WPRE (fragment): woodchuck hepatitis virus posttranscriptional regulatory element
   3220..3300    +  misc_feature   WPRE (fragment): woodchuck hepatitis virus posttranscriptional regulatory element
   3317..3428    +  polyA_signal   bGH poly(A) signal: bovine growth hormone polyadenylation signal
   3546..3686    +  repeat_region  AAV2 ITR: inverted terminal repeat of adeno-associated virus serotype 2 inverted
   3693..3720    +  misc_feature   telR: telR; telomeric sequence from coliphage N15
   3721..3748    +  misc_feature   telL: telL; telomeric sequence from coliphage N15
   3749..3798    -  misc_feature   bom (fragment): basis of mobility region from pBR322
   3817..4272    +  rep_origin     f1 ori (sequence partly withheld): f1 bacteriophage origin of replication; arrow indicates direction of (+) strand synthesis
   4273..4322    -  misc_feature   bom (fragment): basis of mobility region from pBR322
   4424..4459    -  CDS            rop (fragment): Rop protein, which maintains plasmids at low copy number; rop
   4554..4658    +  promoter       AmpR promoter: bla
   4659..5519    +  CDS            AmpR: β-lactamase; bla; confers resistance to ampicillin, carbenicillin, and related antibiotics
>Addgene plasmid #230327 | AiP14238 - pAAV-AiE1116m-minBG-SYFP2-P2A-3XFLAG-10aa-H2B-WPRE3-BGHpA (Alias: CN4238) | addgene full sequence | sequence record 470755 | Addgene NGS Result
TATATACTTTAGATTGATTTAAAACTTCATTTTTAATTTAAAAGGATCTAGGTGAAGATCCTTTTTGATA
ATCTCATGACCAAAATCCCTTAACGTGAGTTTTCGTTCCACTGAGCGTCAGACCCCGTAGAAAAGATCAA
AGGATCTTCTTGAGATCCTTTTTTTCTGCGCGTAATCTGCTGCTTGCAAACAAAAAAACCACCGCTACCA
GCGGTGGTTTGTTTGCCGGATCAAGAGCTACCAACTCTTTTTCCGAAGGTAACTGGCTTCAGCAGAGCGC
AGATACCAAATACTGTTCTTCTAGTGTAGCCGTAGTTAGGCCACCACTTCAAGAACTCTGTAGCACCGCC
TACATACCTCGCTCTGCTAATCCTGTTACCAGTGGCTGCTGCCAGTGGCGATAAGTCGTGTCTTACCGGG
TTGGACTCAAGACGATAGTTACCGGATAAGGCGCAGCGGTCGGGCTGAACGGGGGGTTCGTGCACACAGC
CCAGCTTGGAGCGAACGACCTACACCGAACTGAGATACCTACAGCGTGAGCTATGAGAAAGCGCCACGCT
TCCCGAAGGGAGAAAGGCGGACAGGTATCCGGTAAGCGGCAGGGTCGGAACAGGAGAGCGCACGAGGGAG
CTTCCAGGGGGAAACGCCTGGTATCTTTATAGTCCTGTCGGGTTTCGCCACCTCTGACTTGAGCGTCGAT
TTTTGTGATGCTCGTCAGGGGGGCGGAGCCTATGGAAAAACGCCAGCAACGCGGCCTTTTTACGGTTCCT
GGCCTTTTGCTGGCCTTTTGCTCATATCAGCACACAATTGCCCATTATACGCGCGTATAATGGACTATTG
TGTGCTGATAACATGTCCTGCAGGCAGCTGCGCGCTCGCTCGCTCACTGAGGCCGCCCGGGCGTCGGGCG
ACCTTTGGTCGCCCGGCCTCAGTGAGCGAGCGAGCGCGCAGAGAGGGAGTGGCCAACTCCATCACTAGGG
GTTCCTGCGGCCGCACGCGTTGTGCAGTTCCTGAAGCAGATCTGTAGTATCCTACCATTATTATGCCATA
ATATGAAATCTATTTATTCACTGGCATTTAAACTAAGCAAACGTGTAACTCGTCCTTGGCAAAATCACGT
ACTAGTGTAGTTGGAAAGGGCCTGAATGACATAATACCTTTCTAACTTTCAAGTCATTTCTTGCTTGTTT
AATTGATTTAATCATAATTCCTGTACATGTGGTTTTATGGAGCATACAGAGTACAACTTAGAATCAAAGC
AAAACAGAGAGGGGAGAAGTGTAAAAACAATTAGTTATTCTTTGTAATATTAGGCACTTAATTGCTGGCT
CAAGATAAAAAGAATTGGATGTCAAAGACAATGGAGAACTTTGAACTCTAAAAATAGCCATAATGGAAAT
TCACTGTAGAAACAACTTACTTTACAAAAGCAAAGCAAAGCAACAGCAGTAAGCAAGAGCCCATGCGTTT
ATGGGACTGGTAGTGTACATGCCAGATAAAGTATTACTGCATACTTACCACCGTCTGGAGCCTCCTTTCC
ATTTGGGATTTGTATAGTTTTGGATGTCTCTTTAAATTGACTTCTTGATTTTCATTCAAACATGTACTGT
AAGGCTAAAGAATAATTTATGCTCTCATAAGGGAGACAAATAAGAGAGCTCGGGCTGGGCATAAAAGTCA
GGGCAGAGCCATCTATTGCTTACATTTGCTTCTGGGATCCAGATCTTTCGAAGCTAGCGCTACCGGTCGC
CACCATGGTCTCCAAGGGCGAGGAGCTGTTCACCGGGGTGGTGCCCATCCTGGTCGAGCTGGACGGCGAT
GTCAACGGCCACAAGTTCAGCGTGTCCGGCGAGGGCGAGGGCGATGCCACCTACGGCAAGCTGACCCTGA
AGCTGATCTGCACCACCGGCAAGCTGCCCGTGCCCTGGCCCACCCTCGTGACCACCCTGGGCTACGGCGT
GCAGTGCTTCGCCCGCTACCCCGACCACATGAAGCAGCACGACTTCTTCAAGTCCGCCATGCCCGAAGGC
TACGTCCAGGAGCGCACCATCTTCTTCAAAGACGACGGCAACTACAAGACCCGCGCCGAGGTGAAGTTCG
AGGGCGACACCCTGGTGAACCGCATCGAGCTGAAGGGCATCGACTTCAAGGAGGACGGCAACATCCTGGG
GCACAAGCTGGAGTACAACTACAACAGCCACAACGTCTATATCACCGCCGACAAGCAGAAGAACGGCATC
AAGGCCAACTTCAAGATCCGCCACAACATCGAGGACGGCGGCGTGCAGCTCGCCGACCACTACCAGCAGA
ACACCCCCATCGGCGACGGCCCCGTGCTGCTGCCCGACAACCACTACCTGAGCTACCAGTCCAAGCTGAG
CAAAGACCCCAACGAGAAGCGCGATCACATGGTCCTGCTGGAGTTCGTGACCGCCGCCGGGATCACTCTC
GGCATGGACGAGCTGTACAAGGGCTCTGGTGCTACCAACTTCTCACTGTTGAAACAGGCAGGGGATGTAG
AGGAGAATCCAGGGCCTGGTGCTAGTGGAGACTACAAAGACCATGACGGAGATTATAAAGATCATGACAT
CGATTACAAGGATGACGATGACAAGTCCGGACTCAGATCTGGAGGCTCCGGAGGCCCAGAGCCAGCGAAG
TCTGCTCCCGCCCCGAAAAAGGGCTCCAAGAAGGCGGTGACTAAGGCGCAGAAGAAAGGCGGCAAGAAGC
GCAAGCGCAGCCGCAAGGAGAGCTATTCCATCTATGTGTATAAGGTTCTGAAGCAGGTCCACCCTGACAC
CGGCATTTCGTCCAAGGCCATGGGCATCATGAACTCGTTTGTGAACGACATTTTCGAGCGCATCGCAGGT
GAGGCTTCCCGCCTGGCGCATTACAACAAGCGCTCGACCATCACCTCCAGGGAGATCCAGACGGCCGTGC
GCCTGCTGCTGCCTGGGGAGTTGGCCAAGCACGCCGTGTCCGAGGGTACTAAGGCCATCACCAAGTACAC
CAGCGCTAAGTAATGAGGCGCGCCGCGGCCGCGAATTCGATATCATAATCAACCTCTGGATTACAAAATT
TGTGAAAGATTGACTGGTATTCTTAACTATGTTGCTCCTTTTACGCTATGTGGATACGCTGCTTTAATGC
CTTTGTATCATGCTATTGCTTCCCGTATGGCTTTCATTTTCTCCTCCTTGTATAAATCCTGGTTAGTTCT
TGCCACGGCGGAACTCATCGCCGCCTGCCTTGCCCGCTGCTGGACAGGGGCTCGGCTGTTGGGCACTGAC
AATTCCGTGGCTCGAGAGATCTTCGACTGTGCCTTCTAGTTGCCAGCCATCTGTTGTTTGCCCCTCCCCC
GTGCCTTCCTTGACCCTGGAAGGTGCCACTCCCACTGTCCTTTCCTAATAAAATGAGGAAATTGCATCGC
ATTGTCTGAGTAGGTGTCATTCTATTCTGGGGGGTGGGGTGGGGCAGGACAGCAAGGGGGAGGATTGGGA
AGACAATAGCAGGCATGAGATCTCACGTGCGGACCGAGCGGCCGCAGGAACCCCTAGTGATGGAGTTGGC
CACTCCCTCTCTGCGCGCTCGCTCGCTCACTGAGGCCGGGCGACCAAAGGTCGCCCGACGCCCGGGCTTT
GCCCGGGCGGCCTCAGTGAGCGAGCGAGCGCGCAGCTGCCTGCAGGGGCGCCTATCAGCACACAATTGCC
CATTATACGCGCGTATAATGGACTATTGTGTGCTGATATGATGCGGTATTTTCTCCTTACGCATCTGTGC
GGTATTTCACACCGCATA
[95 nt withheld, positions 3799-3893]
T
[46 nt withheld, positions 3895-3940]
C
[141 nt withheld, positions 3942-4082]
CCTTTGACGTTGGAGTCCACGTTCTTT
[37 nt withheld, positions 4110-4146]
ACTCTATCTCGGGCTATTCTTTTGATTTATAAGGGATTTTGCCGATTTCGGTCTATTGGTTAAAAAATGA
GCTGATTTAACAAAAATTTAACGCGAATTTTAACAAAATATTAACGTTTACAATTTTATGGTGCACTCTC
AGTACAATCTGCTCTGATGCCGCATAGTTAAGCCAGCCCCGACACCCGCCAACACCCGCTGACGCGCCCT
GACGGGCTTGTCTGCTCCCGGCATCCGCTTACAGACAAGCTGTGACCGTCTCCGGGAGCTGCATGTGTCA
GAGGTTTTCACCGTCATCACCGAAACGCGCGAGACGAAAGGGCCTCGTGATACGCCTATTTTTATAGGTT
AATGTCATGATAATAATGGTTTCTTAGACGTCAGGTGGCACTTTTCGGGGAAATGTGCGCGGAACCCCTA
TTTGTTTATTTTTCTAAATACATTCAAATATGTATCCGCTCATGAGACAATAACCCTGATAAATGCTTCA
ATAATATTGAAAAAGGAAGAGTATGAGTATTCAACATTTCCGTGTCGCCCTTATTCCCTTTTTTGCGGCA
TTTTGCCTTCCTGTTTTTGCTCACCCAGAAACGCTGGTGAAAGTAAAAGATGCTGAAGATCAGTTGGGTG
CACGAGTGGGTTACATCGAACTGGATCTCAACAGCGGTAAGATCCTTGAGAGTTTTCGCCCCGAAGAACG
TTTTCCAATGATGAGCACTTTTAAAGTTCTGCTATGTGGCGCGGTATTATCCCGTATTGACGCCGGGCAA
GAGCAACTCGGTCGCCGCATACACTATTCTCAGAATGACTTGGTTGAGTACTCACCAGTCACAGAAAAGC
ATCTTACGGATGGCATGACAGTAAGAGAATTATGCAGTGCTGCCATAACCATGAGTGATAACACTGCGGC
CAACTTACTTCTGACAACGATCGGAGGACCGAAGGAGCTAACCGCTTTTTTGCACAACATGGGGGATCAT
GTAACTCGCCTTGATCGTTGGGAACCGGAGCTGAATGAAGCCATACCAAACGACGAGCGTGACACCACGA
TGCCTGTAGCAATGGCAACAACGTTGCGCAAACTATTAACTGGCGAACTACTTACTCTAGCTTCCCGGCA
ACAATTAATAGACTGGATGGAGGCGGATAAAGTTGCAGGACCACTTCTGCGCTCGGCCCTTCCGGCTGGC
TGGTTTATTGCTGATAAATCTGGAGCCGGTGAGCGTGGGTCTCGCGGTATCATTGCAGCACTGGGGCCAG
ATGGTAAGCCCTCCCGTATCGTAGTTATCTACACGACGGGGAGTCAGGCAACTATGGATGAACGAAATAG
ACAGATCGCTGAGATAGGTGCCTCACTGATTAAGCATTGGTAACTGTCAGACCAAGTTTACTCA
